>Addgene plasmid #87381 | pMSCVpuro-Mito-Pericam | addgene full sequence | sequence record 212242 | Addgene NGS Result
AATGAAAGACCCCACCTGTAGGTTTGGCAAGCTAGCTTAAGTAACGCCATTTTGCAAGGCATGGAAAATA
CATAACTGAGAATAGAGAAGTTCAGATCAAGGTTAGGAACAGAGAGACAGCAGAATATGGGCCAAACAGG
ATATCTGTGGTAAGCAGTTCCTGCCCCGGCTCAGGGCCAAGAACAGATGGTCCCCAGATGCGGTCCCGCC
CTCAGCAGTTTCTAGAGAACCATCAGATGTTTCCAGGGTGCCCCAAGGACCTGAAATGACCCTGTGCCTT
ATTTGAACTAACCAATCAGTTCGCTTCTCGCTTCTGTTCGCGCGCTTCTGCTCCCCGAGCTCAATAAAAG
AGCCCACAACCCCTCACTCGGCGCGCCAGTCCTCCGATAGACTGCGTCGCCCGGGTACCCGTATTCCCAA
TAAAGCCTCTTGCTGTTTGCATCCGAATCGTGGACTCGCTGATCCTTGGGAGGGTCTCCTCAGATTGATT
GACTGCCCACCTCGGGGGTCTTTCATTTGGAGGTTCCACCGAGATTTGGAGACCCCTGCCCAGGGACCAC
CGACCCCCCCGCCGGGAGGTAAGCTGGCCAGCGGTCGTTTCGTGTCTGTCTCTGTCTTTGTGCGTGTTTG
TGCCGGCATCTAATGTTTGCGCCTGCGTCTGTACTAGTTAGCTAACTAGCTCTGTATCTGGCGGACCCGT
GGTGGAACTGACGAGTTCTGAACACCCGGCCGCAACCCTGGGAGACGTCCCAGGGACTTTGGGGGCCGTT
TTTGTGGCCCGACCTGAGGAAGGGAGTCGATGTGGAATCCGACCCCGTCAGGATATGTGGTTCTGGTAGG
AGACGAGAACCTAAAACAGTTCCCGCCTCCGTCTGAATTTTTGCTTTCGGTTTGGAACCGAAGCCGCGCG
TCTTGTCTGCTGCAGCGCTGCAGCATCGTTCTGTGTTGTCTCTGTCTGACTGTGTTTCTGTATTTGTCTG
AAAATTAGGGCCAGACTGTTACCACTCCCTTAAGTTTGACCTTAGGTCACTGGAAAGATGTCGAGCGGAT
CGCTCACAACCAGTCGGTAGATGTCAAGAAGAGACGTTGGGTTACCTTCTGCTCTGCAGAATGGCCAACC
TTTAACGTCGGATGGCCGCGAGACGGCACCTTTAACCGAGACCTCATCACCCAGGTTAAGATCAAGGTCT
TTTCACCTGGCCCGCATGGACACCCAGACCAGGTCCCCTACATCGTGACCTGGGAAGCCTTGGCTTTTGA
CCCCCCTCCCTGGGTCAAGCCCTTTGTACACCCTAAGCCTCCGCCTCCTCTTCCTCCATCCGCCCCGTCT
CTCCCCCTTGAACCTCCTCGTTCGACCCCGCCTCGATCCTCCCTTTATCCAGCCCTCACTCCTTCTCTAG
GCGCCGGAATTAGATCCGCTAGCATGTCCGTCCTGACGCCGCTGCTGCTGCGGGGCTTGACAGGCTCGGC
CCGGCGGCTCCCAGTGCCGCGCGCCAAGATCCATTCGTTGGGGGACCCCATGTCCGTCCTGACGCCGCTG
CTGCTGCGGGGCTTGACAGGCTCGGCCCGGCGGCTCCCAGTGCCGCGCGCCAAGATCCATTCGTTGCCGC
CGGAGGGAGATCTCAAGAGGCGCTGGAAGAAAAACTTCATTGCCGTCAGCGCTGCCAACCGGTTCAAGAA
GATCTCCAGCTCCGGGGCACTGGGGTCTGCAGGCTACAACAGCGACAACGTCTATATCATGGCCGACAAG
CAGAAGAACGGCATCAAGGCCAACTTCAAGATCCGCCACAACATCGAGGACGGCGGCGTGCAGCTCGCCG
ACCACTACCAGCAGAACACCCCCATCGGCGACGGCCCCGTGCTGCTGCCCGACAACCACTACCTGAGCTT
CCAGTCCGCCCTGAGCAAAGACCCCAACGAGAAGCGCGATCACATGGTCCTGCTGGAGTTCGTGACCGCC
GCCGGGATCACTCTCGGCATGGACGAGCTGTACAAGGTCGACGGTGGCAGCGGTGGCACCGGTGTGAGCA
AGGGCGAGGAGCTGTTCACCGGGGTGGTGCCCATCCTGGTCGAGCTGGACGGCGACGTAAACGGCCACAA
GTTCAGCGTGTCCGGCGAGGGCGAGGGCGATGCCACCTACGGCAAGCTGACCCTGAAGCTCATCTGCACC
ACCGGCAAGCTGCCCGTGCCCTGGCCCACCCTCGTGACCACCTTCGGCTACGGCCTGAAGTGCTTCGCCC
GCTACCCCGACCACATGAAGCAGCACGACTTCTTCAAGTCCGCCATGCCCGAAGGCTACGTCCAGGAGCG
CACCATCTTCTTCAAGGACGACGGCAACTACAAGACCCGCGCCGAGGTGAAGTTCGAGGGCGACACCCTG
GTGAACCGCATCGAGCTGAAGGGCATCGACTTCAAGGAGGACGGCAACATCCTGGGGCACAAGCTGGAGT
ACAACGGTACCGACCAACTGACAGAAGAGCAGATTGCAGAGTTCAAAGAAGCCTTCTCATTATTCGACAA
GGATGGGGACGGCACCATCACCACAAAGGAACTTGGCACCGTTATGAGGTCGCTTGGACAAAACCCAACG
GAAGCAGAATTGCAGGATATGATCAATGAAGTCGATGCTGATGGCAATGGAACGATTTACTTTCCTGAAT
TTCTTACTATGATGGCTAGAAAAATGAAGGACACAGACAGCGAAGAGGAAATCCGAGAAGCATTCCGTGT
TTTTGACAAGGATGGGAACGGCTACATCAGCGCTGCTCAGTTACGTCACGTCATGACAAACCTCGGGGAG
AAGTTAACAGATGAAGAAGTTGATGAAATGATAAGGGAAGCAGATATCGATGGTGATGGCCAAGTAAACT
ATGAAGAGTTTGTACAAATGATGACAGCAAAGTAAGAATTCTACCGGGTAGGGGAGGCGCTTTTCCCAAG
GCAGTCTGGAGCATGCGCTTTAGCAGCCCCGCTGGGCACTTGGCGCTACACAAGTGGCCTCTGGCCTCGC
ACACATTCCACATCCACCGGTAGGCGCCAACCGGCTCCGTTCTTTGGTGGCCCCTTCGCGCCACCTTCTA
CTCCTCCCCTAGTCAGGAAGTTCCCCCCCGCCCCGCAGCTCGCGTCGTGCAGGACGTGACAAATGGAAGT
AGCACGTCTCACTAGTCTCGTGCAGATGGACAGCACCGCTGAGCAATGGAAGCGGGTAGGCCTTTGGGGC
AGCGGCCAATAGCAGCTTTGCTCCTTCGCTTTCTGGGCTCAGAGGCTGGGAAGGGGTGGGTCCGGGGGCG
GGCTCAGGGGCGGGCTCAGGGGCGGGGCGGGCGCCCGAAGGTCCTCCGGAGGCCCGGCATTCTGCACGCT
TCAAAAGCGCACGTCTGCCGCGCTGTTCTCCTCTTCCTCATCTCCGGGCCTTTCGACCTGCAGCCCAAGC
TTACCATGACCGAGTACAAGCCCACGGTGCGCCTCGCCACCCGCGACGACGTCCCCAGGGCCGTACGCAC
CCTCGCCGCCGCGTTCGCCGACTACCCCGCCACGCGCCACACCGTCGATCCGGACCGCCACATCGAGCGG
GTCACCGAGCTGCAAGAACTCTTCCTCACGCGCGTCGGGCTCGACATCGGCAAGGTGTGGGTCGCGGACG
ACGGCGCCGCGGTGGCGGTCTGGACCACGCCGGAGAGCGTCGAAGCGGGGGCGGTGTTCGCCGAGATCGG
CCCGCGCATGGCCGAGTTGAGCGGTTCCCGGCTGGCCGCGCAGCAACAGATGGAAGGCCTCCTGGCGCCG
CACCGGCCCAAGGAGCCCGCGTGGTTCCTGGCCACCGTCGGCGTCTCGCCCGACCACCAGGGCAAGGGTC
TGGGCAGCGCCGTCGTGCTCCCCGGAGTGGAGGCGGCCGAGCGCGCCGGGGTGCCCGCCTTCCTGGAGAC
CTCCGCGCCCCGCAACCTCCCCTTCTACGAGCGGCTCGGCTTCACCGTCACCGCCGACGTCGAGGTGCCC
GAAGGACCGCGCACCTGGTGCATGACCCGCAAGCCCGGTGCCTGACGCCCGCCCCACGACCCGCAGCGCC
CGACCGAAAGGAGCGCACGACCCCATGCATCGATAAAATAAAAGATTTTATTTAGTCTCCAGAAAAAGGG
GGGAATGAAAGACCCCACCTGTAGGTTTGGCAAGCTAGCTTAAGTAACGCCATTTTGCAAGGCATGGAAA
ATACATAACTGAGAATAGAGAAGTTCAGATCAAGGTTAGGAACAGAGAGACAGCAGAATATGGGCCAAAC
AGGATATCTGTGGTAAGCAGTTCCTGCCCCGGCTCAGGGCCAAGAACAGATGGTCCCCAGATGCGGTCCC
GCCCTCAGCAGTTTCTAGAGAACCATCAGATGTTTCCAGGGTGCCCCAAGGACCTGAAATGACCCTGTGC
CTTATTTGAACTAACCAATCAGTTCGCTTCTCGCTTCTGTTCGCGCGCTTCTGCTCCCCGAGCTCAATAA
AAGAGCCCACAACCCCTCACTCGGCGCGCCAGTCCTCCGATAGACTGCGTCGCCCGGGTACCCGTGTATC
CAATAAACCCTCTTGCAGTTGCATCCGACTTGTGGTCTCGCTGTTCCTTGGGAGGGTCTCCTCTGAGTGA
TTGACTACCCGTCAGCGGGGGTCTTTCATGGGTAACAGTTTCTTGAAGTTGGAGAACAACATTCTGAGGG
TAGGAGTCGAATATTAAGTAATCCTGACTCAATTAGCCACTGTTTTGAATCCACATACTCCAATACTCCT
GAAATAGTTCATTATGGACAGCGCAGAAAGAGCTGGGGAGAATTGTGAAATTGTTATCCGCTCACAATTC
CACACAACATACGAGCCGGAAGCATAAAGTGTAAAGCCTGGGGTGCCTAATGAGTGAGCTAACTCACATT
AATTGCGTTGCGCTCACTGCCCGCTTTCCAGTCGGGAAACCTGTCGTGCCAGCTGCATTAATGAATCGGC
CAACGCGCGGGGAGAGGCGGTTTGCGTATTGGGCGCTCTTCCGCTTCCTCGCTCACTGACTCGCTGCGCT
CGGTCGTTCGGCTGCGGCGAGCGGTATCAGCTCACTCAAAGGCGGTAATACGGTTATCCACAGAATCAGG
GGATAACGCAGGAAAGAACATGTGAGCAAAAGGCCAGCAAAAGGCCAGGAACCGTAAAAAGGCCGCGTTG
CTGGCGTTTTTCCATAGGCTCCGCCCCCCTGACGAGCATCACAAAAATCGACGCTCAAGTCAGAGGTGGC
GAAACCCGACAGGACTATAAAGATACCAGGCGTTTCCCCCTGGAAGCTCCCTCGTGCGCTCTCCTGTTCC
GACCCTGCCGCTTACCGGATACCTGTCCGCCTTTCTCCCTTCGGGAAGCGTGGCGCTTTCTCATAGCTCA
CGCTGTAGGTATCTCAGTTCGGTGTAGGTCGTTCGCTCCAAGCTGGGCTGTGTGCACGAACCCCCCGTTC
AGCCCGACCGCTGCGCCTTATCCGGTAACTATCGTCTTGAGTCCAACCCGGTAAGACACGACTTATCGCC
ACTGGCAGCAGCCACTGGTAACAGGATTAGCAGAGCGAGGTATGTAGGCGGTGCTACAGAGTTCTTGAAG
TGGTGGCCTAACTACGGCTACACTAGAAGAACAGTATTTGGTATCTGCGCTCTGCTGAAGCCAGTTACCT
TCGGAAAAAGAGTTGGTAGCTCTTGATCCGGCAAACAAACCACCGCTGGTAGCGGTGGTTTTTTTGTTTG
CAAGCAGCAGATTACGCGCAGAAAAAAAGGATCTCAAGAAGATCCTTTGATCTTTTCTACGGGGTCTGAC
GCTCAGTGGAACGAAAACTCACGTTAAGGGATTTTGGTCATGAGATTATCAAAAAGGATCTTCACCTAGA
TCCTTTTAAATTAAAAATGAAGTTTTAAATCAATCTAAAGTATATATGAGTAAACTTGGTCTGACAGTTA
CCAATGCTTAATCAGTGAGGCACCTATCTCAGCGATCTGTCTATTTCGTTCATCCATAGTTGCCTGACTC
CCCGTCGTGTAGATAACTACGATACGGGAGGGCTTACCATCTGGCCCCAGTGCTGCAATGATACCGCGAG
ACCCACGCTCACCGGCTCCAGATTTATCAGCAATAAACCAGCCAGCCGGAAGGGCCGAGCGCAGAAGTGG
TCCTGCAACTTTATCCGCCTCCATCCAGTCTATTAATTGTTGCCGGGAAGCTAGAGTAAGTAGTTCGCCA
GTTAATAGTTTGCGCAACGTTGTTGCCATTGCTACAGGCATCGTGGTGTCACGCTCGTCGTTTGGTATGG
CTTCATTCAGCTCCGGTTCCCAACGATCAAGGCGAGTTACATGATCCCCCATGTTGTGCAAAAAAGCGGT
TAGCTCCTTCGGTCCTCCGATCGTTGTCAGAAGTAAGTTGGCCGCAGTGTTATCACTCATGGTTATGGCA
GCACTGCATAATTCTCTTACTGTCATGCCATCCGTAAGATGCTTTTCTGTGACTGGTGAGTACTCAACCA
AGTCATTCTGAGAATAGTGTATGCGGCGACCGAGTTGCTCTTGCCCGGCGTCAATACGGGATAATACCGC
GCCACATAGCAGAACTTTAAAAGTGCTCATCATTGGAAAACGTTCTTCGGGGCGAAAACTCTCAAGGATC
TTACCGCTGTTGAGATCCAGTTCGATGTAACCCACTCGTGCACCCAACTGATCTTCAGCATCTTTTACTT
TCACCAGCGTTTCTGGGTGAGCAAAAACAGGAAGGCAAAATGCCGCAAAAAAGGGAATAAGGGCGACACG
GAAATGTTGAATACTCATACTCTTCCTTTTTCAATATTATTGAAGCATTTATCAGGGTTATTGTCTCATG
AGCGGATACATATTTGAATGTATTTAGAAAAATAAACAAATAGGGGTTCCGCGCACATTTCCCCGAAAAG
TGCCACCTGACGTCTAAGAAACCATTATTATCATGACATTAACCTATAAAAATAGGCGTATCACGAGGCC
CTTTCGTCTCGCGCGTTTCGGTGATGACGGTGAAAACCTCTGACACATGCAGCTCCCGGAGACGGTCACA
GCTTGTCTGTAAGCGGATGCCGGGAGCAGACAAGCCCGTCAGGGCGCGTCAGCGGGTGTTGGCGGGTGTC
GGGGCTGGCTTAACTATGCGGCATCAGAGCAGATTGTACTGAGAGTGCACCATATGCGGTGTGAAATACC
GCACAGATGCGTAAGGAGAAAATACCGCATCAGGCGCCATTCGCCATTCAGGCTGCGCAACTGTTGGGAA
GGGCGATCGGTGCGGGCCTCTTCGCTATTACGCCAGCTGGCGAAAGGGGGATGTGCTGCAAGGCGATTAA
GTTGGGTAACGCCAGGGTTTTCCCAGTCACGACGTTGTAAAACGACGGCGCAAGGAATGGTGCATGCAAG
GAGATGGCGCCCAACAGTCCCCCGGCCACGGGGCCTGCCACCATACCCACGCCGAAACAAGCGCTCATGA
GCCCGAAGTGGCGAGCCCGATCTTCCCCATCGGTGATGTCGGCGATATAGGCGCCAGCAACCGCACCTGT
GGCGCCGGTGATGCCGGCCACGATGCGTCCGGCGTAGAGGCGATTAGTCCAATTTGTTAAAGACAGGATA
TCAGTGGTCCAGGCTCTAGTTTTGACTCAACAATATCACCAGCTGAAGCCTATAGAGTACGAGCCATAGA
TAAAATAAAAGATTTTATTTAGTCTCCAGAAAAAGGGGGG
Features (pLannotate 1.2.2; 21 found; start..end, strand, type, name):
      1..517     +  LTR            5' LTR: 5' long terminal repeat from murine embryonic stem cell virus
    581..922     +  misc_feature   MESV Ψ: packaging signal of murine embryonic stem cell virus
    989..1405    +  CDS            gag (truncated): truncated Moloney murine leukemia virus (MMLV) gag gene lacking the start codon
   1424..1498    +  CDS            COX8 presequence: mitochondrial presequence of human cytochrome c oxidase subunit VIII (Rizutto et al., 1989)
   1520..1594    +  CDS            COX8 presequence: mitochondrial presequence of human cytochrome c oxidase subunit VIII (Rizutto et al., 1989)
   1625..2902    +  CDS            GCaMP2 (fragment): GCaMP2 is a basic (constitutively fluorescent) green fluorescent protein published in 2006, derived from Aequorea victoria.
   2916..3415    +  promoter       PGK promoter: mouse phosphoglycerate kinase 1 promoter
   3436..4035    +  CDS            PuroR: puromycin N-acetyltransferase; pac from Streptomyces alboniger; confers resistance to puromycin
   4135..4649    +  LTR            3' LTR: 3' long terminal repeat from murine embryonic stem cell virus
   4811..4827    -  protein_bind   lac operator: The lac repressor binds to the lac operator to inhibit transcription in E. coli. This inhibition can be relieved by adding lactose or isopropyl-β-D-thiogalactopyranoside (IPTG). lac repressor encoded by lacI
   4835..4865    -  promoter       lac promoter: promoter for the E. coli lac operon
   4880..4901    -  protein_bind   CAP binding site: CAP binding activates transcription in the presence of cAMP. E. coli catabolite activator protein
   4914..5006    -  CDS            lacI (fragment): lac repressor; lacI; The lac repressor binds to the lac operator to inhibit transcription in E. coli. This inhibition can be relieved by adding lactose or isopropyl-β-D-thiogalactopyranoside (IPTG).
   5189..5777    -  rep_origin     ori: high-copy-number ColE1/pMB1/pBR322/pUC origin of replication
   5948..6808    -  CDS            AmpR: β-lactamase; bla; confers resistance to ampicillin, carbenicillin, and related antibiotics
   6809..6913    -  promoter       AmpR promoter: bla
   7008..7043    +  CDS            rop (fragment): Rop protein, which maintains plasmids at low copy number; rop
   7145..7244    +  misc_feature   bom (fragment): basis of mobility region from pBR322
   7250..7399    -  CDS            lacZα (fragment): LacZα fragment of β-galactosidase; lacZ fragment
   7399..7600    -  CDS            TcR (fragment): tetracycline efflux protein; tet; confers resistance to tetracycline
   7601..7699    +  CDS            env (fragment): murine leukemia virus gPr80 envelope polyprotein precursor; env; proteolytically cleaved into gp70SU and p15TM subunits
