[The description below was written by a language model from this plasmid's Addgene catalogue record and pLannotate feature annotations shown in this document.]
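Description:
pMSCVpuro-Mito-Pericam is a 7.7 kb gammaretroviral expression vector built on the pMSCVpuro backbone, designed to deliver a mitochondrially targeted calcium sensor into mammalian cells. The proviral portion is bounded by 5' and 3' long terminal repeats from murine embryonic stem cell virus and carries the MESV Ψ packaging signal followed by a truncated, start-codon-less gag segment, which together allow the transcript to be packaged into particles when viral proteins are supplied in trans by a packaging system. In bacteria the plasmid replicates from a high-copy ColE1/pUC-type origin and is selected with ampicillin through β-lactamase. The remaining backbone annotations (lac, rop, bom, TcR and env fragments) are non-functional remnants.

The roughly 1.5 kb insert, cloned between NheI and EcoRI sites and transcribed from the 5' LTR, encodes ratiometric Pericam preceded by two tandem copies of the human COX8A presequence, which direct the protein to the mitochondrial matrix. The sensor consists of a circularly permuted, mutated EYFP flanked by the M13 calmodulin-binding peptide of human MYLK2 at the N-terminus and Xenopus laevis calmodulin (with a D65Y change) at the C-terminus. The automated feature table labels this region as a GCaMP2 fragment, reflecting the similar M13/permuted fluorescent protein/calmodulin architecture rather than its actual identity. Calcium-driven binding of calmodulin to M13 shifts the excitation maximum from about 410 nm to about 495 nm while emission stays near 515 nm, so the excitation ratio reports calcium concentration. Downstream, a mouse PGK promoter drives puromycin N-acetyltransferase, allowing selection of transduced cells. The construct is used to generate stable lines for imaging mitochondrial matrix calcium.
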