Addgene plasmid #87381: pMSCVpuro-Mito-Pericam
Purpose: Retroviral transfection of cells to express ratiometric Pericam as described by Nagai et al 2001 (PMID 11248055) localising to the mitochondrial matrix via the transit peptide from human COX8A.
Depositing lab: Björn Stork. Depositing organization: Universitaetsklinikum Duesseldorf. Publication: The mycotoxin phomoxanthone A disturbs the form and function of the inner mitochondrial membrane. Bohler P, Stuhldreier F, Anand R, Kondadi AK, Schlutermann D, Berleth N, Deitersen J, Wallot-Hieke N, Wu W, Frank M, Niemann H, Wesbuer E, Barbian A, Luyten T, Parys JB, Weidtkamp-Peters S, Borchardt A, Reichert AS, Pena-Blanco A, Garcia-Saez AJ, Itskanov S, van der Bliek AM, Proksch P, Wesselborg S, Stork B. Cell Death Dis. 2018 Feb 19;9(3):286. doi: 10.1038/s41419-018-0312-8. PubMed 29459714.
Backbone
  Vector backbone: pMSCVpuro
  Backbone manufacturer: Clontech
  Backbone size w/o insert (bp): 6264
  Total vector size (bp): 7740
  Vector type: Mammalian Expression, Retroviral
  Selectable markers: Puromycin
Growth in bacteria
  Bacterial resistance: Ampicillin, 100 μg/mL
  Growth temperature: 37°C
  Growth strain: NEB Stable
  Copy number: High Copy
Gene/Insert
  Gene/Insert name: Mito-Pericam [ratiometric]
  Insert size (bp): 1488
  Promoter: Retroviral 5' LTR promoter
  Cloning method: Restriction Enzyme; 5′ cloning site NheI (not destroyed); 3′ cloning site EcoRI (not destroyed)
  Sequencing primers: 5′ pMSCV-F; 3′ pMSCV-R
Resource information
  A portion of this plasmid was derived from a plasmid made by: Ratiometric Pericam: Prof. Jan Parys (KU Leuven, Belgium) & Prof. R. Rizzuto (University of Padova, Italy); as described by Nagai et al 2001 (PMID 11248055), with an enhanced tandem mitochondrial localisation sequence from human COX8A (2mt8-Pericam) as described by Fillipin et al 2005 (PMID 15589993).
Terms and licenses: Academic/Nonprofit Terms; Industry Terms: Not Available to Industry
Depositor comments: Ratiometric Pericam is a fluorescent [Ca2+] probe consisting of a modified permuted EYFP (i.e. its C- and N-terminus were exchanged and connected by a Gly-rich linker, and the mutations F46L, Q69K, H148D, V163A, S175G, and Y203F were introduced) flanked by Calmodulin (CaM; from X. laevis, identical to UniProt ID P62155 except for D65Y) at the C-terminus and by an M13 peptide (the CaM binding site (K566-L591) of human MYLK2) at the N-terminus. Increase in [Ca2+] leads to binding of CaM to M13 and thus structural changes resulting in a shift of the excitation maximum from ~410 nm to ~495 nm, while the emission peak remains at ~515 nm. The fluorescence intensity ratio of Ex495/Ex410 increases up to tenfold in a [Ca2+]-dependent manner, from 10% at 0.1 µM or lower to 100% at 10 µM or higher. The two mitochondria transit peptide sequences (purple) are identical to the pre-sequence (M1-L29 and M1-G33, respectively) of human COX8A (UniProt ID P10176). The M13 peptide sequence (red) is identical to the Calmodulin binding site (K566-L591) of human MYLK2 (Myosin light chain kinase 2; UniProt ID Q9H1R3). The EYFP sequence (yellow) is identical with the SnapGene EYFP sequence except for F46L, Q69K, H148D, V163A, S175G. The Calmodulin protein sequence (blue) is identical to that of X. laevis Calmodulin (UniProt ID P62155) except for the mutation D65Y caused by GAC-->TAC.
How to cite: pMSCVpuro-Mito-Pericam was a gift from Björn Stork (Addgene plasmid # 87381 ; http://n2t.net/addgene:87381 ; RRID:Addgene_87381)
