>Addgene plasmid #87381 | pMSCVpuro-Mito-Pericam | depositor partial sequence | sequence record 170392 | sequenced part of plasmid
CTCCTTCTCTAGGCGCCGGAATTAGATCCGCTAGCATGTCCGTCCTGACGCCGCTGCTGCTGCGGGGCTT
GACAGGCTCGGCCCGGCGGCTCCCAGTGCCGCGCGCCAAGATCCATTCGTTGGGGGACCCCATGTCCGTC
CTGACGCCGCTGCTGCTGCGGGGCTTGACAGGCTCGGCCCGGCGGCTCCCAGTGCCGCGCGCCAAGATCC
ATTCGTTGCCGCCGGAGGGAGATCTCAAGAGGCGCTGGAAGAAAAACTTCATTGCCGTCAGCGCTGCCAA
CCGGTTCAAGAAGATCTCCAGCTCCGGGGCACTGGGGTCTGCAGGCTACAACAGCGACAACGTCTATATC
ATGGCCGACAAGCAGAAGAACGGCATCAAGGCCAACTTCAAGATCCGCCACAACATCGAGGACGGCGGCG
TGCAGCTCGCCGACCACTACCAGCAGAACACCCCCATCGGCGACGGCCCCGTGCTGCTGCCCGACAACCA
CTACCTGAGCTTCCAGTCCGCCCTGAGCAAAGACCCCAACGAGAAGCGCGATCACATGGTCCTGCTGGAG
TTCGTGACCGCCGCCGGGATCACTCTCGGCATGGACGAGCTGTACAAGGTCGACGGTGGCAGCGGTGGCA
CCGGTGTGAGCAAGGGCGAGGAGCTGTTCACCGGGGTGGTGCCCATCCTGGTCGAGCTGGACGGCGACGT
AAACGGCCACAAGTTCAGCGTGTCCGGCGAGGGCGAGGGCGATGCCACCTACGGCAAGCTGACCCTGAAG
CTCATCTGCACCACCGGCAAGCTGCCCGTGCCCTGGCCCACCCTCGTGACCACCTTCGGCTACGGCCTGA
AGTGCTTCGCCCGCTACCCCGACCACATGAAGCAGCACGACTTCTTCAAGTCCGCCATGCCCGAAGGCTA
CGTCCAGGAGCGCACCATCTTCTTCAAGGACGACGGCAACTACAAGACCCGCGCCGAGGTGAAGTTCGAG
GGCGACACCCTGGTGAACCGCATCGAGCTGAAGGGCATCGACTTCAAGGAGGACGGCAACATCCTGGGGC
ACAAGCTGGAGTACAACGGTACCGACCAACTGACAGAAGAGCAGATTGCAGAGTTCAAAGAAGCCTTCTC
ATTATTCGACAAGGATGGGGACGGCACCATCACCACAAAGGAACTTGGCACCGTTATGAGGTCGCTTGGA
CAAAACCCAACGGAAGCAGAATTGCAGGATATGATCAATGAAGTCGATGCTGATGGCAATGGAACGATTT
ACTTTCCTGAATTTCTTACTATGATGGCTAGAAAAATGAAGGACACAGACAGCGAAGAGGAAATCCGAGA
AGCATTCCGTGTTTTTGACAAGGATGGGAACGGCTACATCAGCGCTGCTCAGTTACGTCACGTCATGACA
AACCTCGGGGAGAAGTTAACAGATGAAGAAGTTGATGAAATGATAAGGGAAGCAGATATCGATGGTGATG
GCCAAGTAAACTATGAAGAGTTTGTACAAATGATGACAGCAAAGTAAGAATTCTACCGGGTAGGGGAGGC
GCTTTTCCCAAGGCAGTCTGGAGCATGCGCTTTAGCAGCCCCGCTGGGCACTTGGCGCTACACAAGTGGC
CTCTGGCCTCGCACACATTCCACATCCACCGGTAGGCGCCAACCGGCTCCGTTCTTTGGTGGCCCCTTCG
CGCCACCTTCTACTCCTCCCCTAGTCAGGAAGT
